Addgene plasmid #86289: pFETCh_HOMEZ
Purpose: Donor vector for 3' FLAG tag of human HOMEZ
Depositing lab: Eric Mendenhall & Richard M. Myers. Depositing organization: University of Alabama in Huntsville. Publication: CETCh-seq: CRISPR epitope tagging ChIP-seq of DNA-binding proteins. Savic D, Partridge EC, Newberry KM, Smith SB, Meadows SK, Roberts BS, Mackiewicz M, Mendenhall EM, Myers RM. Genome Res. 2015 Sep 9. 10.1101/gr.193540.115 PubMed 26355004.
Backbone
  Vector backbone: pFETCh_Donor
  Vector type: CRISPR
Growth in bacteria
  Bacterial resistance: Kanamycin, 50 μg/mL
  Growth temperature: 37°C
  Growth strain: DH5alpha
  Copy number: High Copy
Gene/Insert
  Gene/Insert name: HOMEZ homology arms
  Species: H. sapiens (human)
  Entrez Gene: HOMEZ (a.k.a. KIAA1443)
  Tag / fusion protein: 3XFLAG-P2A-NeoR (C terminal on insert)
  Cloning method: Gibson Cloning
  Sequencing primers: 5′ acgcctgtgaaaccgtacta; 3′ aactgttgggaagggcgatc
Terms and licenses: Academic/Nonprofit Terms; Industry Terms: Not Available to Industry
Depositor comments: This plasmid was co-transfected along with PX458_HOMEZ_1 and PX458_HOMEZ_2 into HepG2 cells, and genomic editing was verified by PCR. We performed ChIP-seq on this cell line using anti-FLAG Sigma F1804 and obtained data that passed our quality tests. Immunoprecipitation with anti-FLAG Sigma F1804 followed by mass spectrometry identified HOMEZ. All released data, including ChIP-seq files and validation data, are available at the ENCODE web portal: https://www.encodeproject.org/search/?searchTerm=flag&type=Experiment&lab.title=Richard+Myers%2C+HAIB . Note: This plasmid is part of the Mendenhall and Meyers CRISPR-based Tagging system to add a tag (currently using FLAG) to endogenous proteins. Please see https://www.addgene.org/crispr/tagging/ for more details.
How to cite: pFETCh_HOMEZ was a gift from Eric Mendenhall & Richard M. Myers (Addgene plasmid # 86289 ; http://n2t.net/addgene:86289 ; RRID:Addgene_86289)
