[The description below was written by a language model from this plasmid's Addgene catalogue record and pLannotate feature annotations shown in this document.]
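Description:
pFETCh_HOMEZ is a homology-directed repair donor plasmid from the CETCh-seq CRISPR epitope-tagging system, built on the pFETCh_Donor backbone to place a FLAG tag at the 3' end of the endogenous human HOMEZ gene. It is a 6,972 nt high-copy plasmid carrying a ColE1/pUC-type origin and a bacterial kanamycin resistance gene (aph(3')-Ia), along with pUC-derived remnants such as the lac promoter/operator, multiple cloning site fragments and a partial lacZα.

The payload is a pair of HOMEZ homology arms, assembled by Gibson cloning, that flank a 3xFLAG-P2A-NeoR cassette. The feature table shows a fragment of the HOMEZ coding sequence immediately upstream of the 3xFLAG sequence, consistent with the 5' arm ending at the C-terminal coding region. This is followed by the neomycin phosphotransferase gene. The P2A and the 3' arm are not separately annotated, although an unannotated stretch downstream of neo is where the 3' arm would be expected. After in-frame integration, the native HOMEZ promoter drives a single transcript. The P2A peptide separates the FLAG-tagged HOMEZ protein from NeoR, so G418 resistance depends on correct insertion into an expressed locus. Outside the arms, the annotation shows CMV promoter/enhancer fragments and a truncated HSV thymidine kinase (ΔTK), which confers ganciclovir sensitivity. Such a cassette could serve for counter-selection against random integration of the backbone, though the record does not state this purpose.

According to the depositor, the plasmid was co-transfected into HepG2 cells with two PX458-based Cas9/guide plasmids targeting HOMEZ, and editing was confirmed by PCR. The resulting line gave anti-FLAG ChIP-seq data that passed quality tests, and immunoprecipitation followed by mass spectrometry identified HOMEZ.
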