Features (pLannotate 1.2.2; 21 found; start..end, strand, type, name):
     65..653     +  rep_origin     ori: high-copy-number ColE1/pMB1/pBR322/pUC origin of replication
   1022..1111    +  CDS            lacI (fragment): lac repressor; lacI; The lac repressor binds to the lac operator to inhibit transcription in E. coli. This inhibition can be relieved by adding lactose or isopropyl-β-D-thiogalactopyranoside (IPTG).
   1124..1145    +  protein_bind   CAP binding site: CAP binding activates transcription in the presence of cAMP. E. coli catabolite activator protein
   1160..1190    +  promoter       lac promoter: promoter for the E. coli lac operon
   1198..1214    +  protein_bind   lac operator: The lac repressor binds to the lac operator to inhibit transcription in E. coli. This inhibition can be relieved by adding lactose or isopropyl-β-D-thiogalactopyranoside (IPTG). lac repressor encoded by lacI
   1251..1306    -  misc_feature   MCS: pUC18/19 multiple cloning site
   1307..1326    -  misc_feature   MCS (fragment): pUC18/19 multiple cloning site
   1332..1414    +  enhancer       CMV enhancer (fragment): human cytomegalovirus immediate early enhancer; contains an 18-bp deletion relative to the standard CMV enhancer
   1486..1503    -  promoter       CMV promoter (fragment): human cytomegalovirus (CMV) immediate early promoter
   1566..1617    +  promoter       CMVd2 promoter: truncated human cytomegalovirus (CMV) immediate early promoter that yields moderately reduced expression relative to the full-length promoter
   1708..1779    -  CDS            UL24_HHV11 (fragment): Experimental evidence at protein level: Swiss-Prot protein existence level 1. May participate in nuclear egress of viral particles. Plays a role in the dispersal of several host nucleolar proteins including NCL/nucleolin and NPM1. Since deletion of host NCL/nucleolin negatively impact on nuclear egress, UL24 supposedly acts on this process through its effect on host nucleoli. From Human herpesvirus 1 (strain 17) (HHV-1) (Human herpes simplex virus 1).
   1849..2844    +  CDS            ΔTK: truncated herpes simplex virus thymidine kinase (Salomon et al., 1995) confers sensitivity to nucleoside analogs such as acyclovir or ganciclovir
   2956..3156    +  CDS            UL122 (fragment): VIE2_HCMVT - Experimental evidence at protein level: Swiss-Prot protein existence level 1. Stimulates viral early and late gene expression and thus play a crucial role in the regulation of productive infection. In addition, activates quiescent cells to reenter the cell cycle and upregulates several E2F-responsive genes, which are responsible for pushing the cell into S phase. In S-phase, inhibits cellular DNA synthesis and blocks further cell cycle progression. From Human cytomegalovirus (strain Towne) (HHV-5) (Human herpesvirus 5).
   3135..3785    +  CDS            HOMEZ (fragment): HOMEZ_HUMAN - Also known as KIAA1443. Experimental evidence at protein level: Swiss-Prot protein existence level 1. May function as a transcriptional regulator. From Homo sapiens (Human).
   3856..3873    -  CDS            capTEV™ (fragment): composite tag for in vivo biotinylation, TEV protease cleavage, and 6xHis tagging
   3921..3974    +  CDS            3xFLAG (fragment): three tandem FLAG® epitope tags
   3978..4002    +  CDS            3xFLAG (fragment): three tandem FLAG® epitope tags
   4086..4877    +  CDS            neo: KKA2_KLEPN - Also known as kan, nptII. Experimental evidence at protein level: Swiss-Prot protein existence level 1. Resistance to kanamycin, neomycin, paromomycin, ribostamycin, butirosin and gentamicin B. From Klebsiella pneumoniae.
   5604..5760    +  CDS            lacZα (fragment): LacZα fragment of β-galactosidase; lacZ fragment
   5842..6657    -  CDS            KanR: aminoglycoside phosphotransferase; aph(3')-Ia; confers resistance to kanamycin in bacteria or G418 (Geneticin®) in eukaryotes
   6842..10      +  CDS            TRA2_ECOLX (fragment) (across the origin): Protein predicted: Swiss-Prot protein existence level 4. Required for transposition of transposon Tn903. From Escherichia coli.
>Addgene plasmid #86289 | pFETCh_HOMEZ | addgene full sequence | sequence record 171033 | Addgene NGS Result
AGGCAGACCTCTCGACGGAGTTCCACTGAGCGTCAGACCCCGTAGAAAAGATCAAAGGATCTTCTTGAGA
TCCTTTTTTTCTGCGCGTAATCTGCTGCTTGCAAACAAAAAAACCACCGCTACCAGCGGTGGTTTGTTTG
CCGGATCAAGAGCTACCAACTCTTTTTCCGAAGGTAACTGGCTTCAGCAGAGCGCAGATACCAAATACTG
TTCTTCTAGTGTAGCCGTAGTTAGGCCACCACTTCAAGAACTCTGTAGCACCGCCTACATACCTCGCTCT
GCTAATCCTGTTACCAGTGGCTGCTGCCAGTGGCGATAAGTCGTGTCTTACCGGGTTGGACTCAAGACGA
TAGTTACCGGATAAGGCGCAGCGGTCGGGCTGAACGGGGGGTTCGTGCACACAGCCCAGCTTGGAGCGAA
CGACCTACACCGAACTGAGATACCTACAGCGTGAGCTATGAGAAAGCGCCACGCTTCCCGAAGGGAGAAA
GGCGGACAGGTATCCGGTAAGCGGCAGGGTCGGAACAGGAGAGCGCACGAGGGAGCTTCCAGGGGGAAAC
GCCTGGTATCTTTATAGTCCTGTCGGGTTTCGCCACCTCTGACTTGAGCGTCGATTTTTGTGATGCTCGT
CAGGGGGGCGGAGCCTATGGAAAAACGCCAGCAACGCGGCCTTTTTACGGTTCCTGGCCTTTTGCTGGCC
TTTTGCTCACATGTTCTTTCCTGCGTTATCCCCTGATTCTGTGGATAACCGTATTACCGCCTTTGAGTGA
GCTGATACCGCTCGCCGCAGCCGAACGACCGAGCGCAGCGAGTCAGTGAGCGAGGAAGCGGAAGAAGCTC
GCACATTCAGCAGCGTTTTTCAGCGCGTTTTCGATCAACGTTTCAATGTTGGTATCAACACCAGGTTTAA
CTTTGAACTTATCGGCACTGACGGTTACTGATTTTGAACTTTTGCTTTGCCACGGAACGGTCTGCGTTGT
CGGGAAGATGCGTGATCTGATCCTTCAACTCAGCAAAAGTTCCCAATACGCAAACCGCCTCTCCCCGCGC
GTTGGCCGATTCATTAATGCAGCTGGCACGACAGGTTTCCCGACTGGAAAGCGGGCAGTGAGCGCAACGC
AATTAATGTGAGTTAGCTCACTCATTAGGCACCCCAGGCTTTACACTTTATGCTTCCGGCTCGTATGTTG
TGTGGAATTGTGAGCGGATAACAATTTCACACAGGAAACAGCTATGACCATGATTACGCCAAGCTTGCAT
GCCTGCAGGTCGACTCTAGAGGATCCCCGGGTACCGAGCTCGAATTAGCTTGCATGCCTGCAGGTCAATT
CCCTGGCATTATGCCCAGTACATGACCTTATGGGACTTTCCTACTTGGCAGTACATCTACGTATTAGTCA
TCGCTATTACCATGGTGATGCGGTTTTGGCAGTACATCAATGGGCGTGGATAGCGGTTTGACTCACGGGG
ATTTCAAGTCTCCACCCCATTGACGTCAATGGGAGTTTGTTTTGGCACCAAAATCAACGGGACTTTCCAA
AATGTCGTAACAACTCCGCCCCATTGACGCAAATGGGCGGTAGGCGTGTACGGTGGGAGGTCTATATAAG
CAGAGCTCGTTTAGTGAACCGTCAGATCGCCTGGAGACGCCATCCACGCTGTTTTGACCTCCATAGGAGA
CACCGGGACCGATCCAGCCTGGGGATCCCGACCATGGCTTCGTACCCCTGCCATCAACACGCGTCTGCGT
TCGACCAGGCTGCGCGTTCTCGCGGCCATAGCAACCGACGTACGGCGTTGCGCCCTCGCCGGCAGCAAGA
AGCCACGGAAGTCCGCCTGGAGCAGAAAATGCCCACGCTACTGCGGGTTTATATAGACGGTCCTCACGGG
ATGGGGAAAACCACCACCACGCAACTGCTGGTGGCCCTGGGTTCGCGCGACGATATCGTCTACGTACCCG
AGCCGATGACTTACTGGCAGGTGCTGGGGGCTTCCGAGACAATCGCGAACATCTACACCACACAACACCG
CCTCGACCAGGGTGAGATATCGGCCGGGGACGCGGCGGTGGTAATGACAAGCGCCCAGATAACAATGGGC
ATGCCTTATGCCGTGACCGACGCCGTTCTGGCTCCTCATATCGGGGGGGAGGCTGGGAGCTCACATGCCC
CGCCCCCGGCCCTCACCCTCATCTTCGACCGCCATCCCATCGCCGCCCTCCTGTGCTACCCGGCCGCGCG
ATACCTTATGGGCAGCATGACCCCCCAGGCCGTGCTGGCGTTCGTGGCCCTCATCCCGCCGACCTTGCCC
GGCACAAACATCGTGTTGGGGGCCCTTCCGGAGGACAGACACATCGACCGCCTGGCCAAACGCCAGCGCC
CCGGCGAGCGGCTTGACCTGGCTATGCTGGCCGCGATTCGCCGCGTTTACGGGCTGCTTGCCAATACGGT
GCGGTATCTGCAGGGCGGCGGGTCGTGGCGGGAGGATTGGGGACAGCTTTCGGGGACGGCCGTGCCGCCC
CAGGGTGCCGAGCCCCAGAGCAACGCGGGCCCACGACCCCATATCGGGGACACGTTATTTACCCTGTTTC
GGGCCCCCGAGTTGCTGGCCCCCAACGGCGACCTGTACAACGTGTTTGCCTGGGCCTTGGACGTCTTGGC
CAAACGCCTCCGTCCCATGCACGTCTTTATCCTGGATTACGACCAATCGCCCGCCGGCTGCCGGGACGCC
CTGCTGCAACTTACCTCCGGGATGGTCCAGACCCACGTCACCACCCCCGGCTCCATACCGACGATCTGCG
ACCTGGCGCGCACGTTTGCCCGGGAGATGGGGGAGGCTAACTGAGGATCCCACGTCACTATTGTATACTC
TATATTATACTCTATGTTATACTCTGTAATCCTACTCAATAAACGTGTCACGCCTGTGAAACCGTACTAA
GTCTCCCGTGTATTCTTATCACCATCAGGTGACATCCTCGCCCAGGCTGTCAATCATGCCGGTATCGATT
CCAGTAGCACCGGCCCCACGCTGACAACCCACTCTTGCAGCGTTAGCAGCGCCCCTCTTAACAAGCCGAC
CCCCACCAGCGTCGCGGTTACTAACACTCCTCTCCCCGACCTGCAGCCCAGCTAGCTACTGCCGCCTCTA
AACCCCTCCAGCCACTAGGCTGTGTCCCACAGTCAGTGTCACCCAGTGAACAGGCATTACCCCCACATCT
GGAACCAGCCTGGCCCCAAGGGCTACGGCATAACTCAGTACCAGGTAGAGTTGGCCCCACAGAGTACCTT
TCCCCAGATATGCAACGCCAGCGAAAGACCAAGCGCAAAACCAAAGAGCAGCTGGCTATCCTTAAATCCT
TTTTTTTACAGTGCCAGTGGGCACGGCGTGAGGATTACCAAAAGTTAGAACAGATCACTGGTTTACCTCG
GCCTGAGATCATTCAGTGGTTTGGTGACACACGCTATGCCTTGAAGCATGGGCAACTAAAGTGGTTTCGG
GACAACGCAGTACCTGGTGCCCCTAGTTTCCAAGACCCAGCAATTCCTACACCACCACCATCAACCCGCT
CCTTGAACGAAAGGGCTGAGACACCACCTCTGCCGATCCCTCCACCCCCACCGGATATACAACCCTTGGA
GAGGTACTGGGCAGCCCACCAACAGCTACGGGAAACTGATATCCCTCAATTGAGTCAGGCATCAAGGCTT
AGCACCCAGCAGGTGCTGGATTGGTTTGACTCTCGATTACCTCAGCCAGCTGAGGTGGTAGTTTGTCTAG
ATGAAGAAGAGGAAGAGGAGGAGGAAGAACTGCCAGAAGATGATGAGGAAGAGGAGGAGGAGGAGGAGGA
AGATGATGATGATGATGATGATGTGATCATACAAGACGGGAGCGGAGGAGGTTCCGGTGGAGGTGGTTCT
GGAGATTACAAGGATGACGACGATAAGGGCGATTACAAGGATGACGACGATAAGGGAGATTACAAGGATG
ACGACGATAAGGTTTCAGGAAGCGGAGCTACTAACTTCAGCCTGCTGAAGCAGGCTGGAGACGTGGAGGA
GAACCCTGGACCTGGATCGTTTCGCATGATTGAACAAGATGGATTGCACGCAGGTTCTCCGGCCGCTTGG
GTGGAGAGGCTATTCGGCTATGACTGGGCACAACAGACAATCGGCTGCTCTGATGCCGCCGTGTTCCGGC
TGTCAGCGCAGGGGCGCCCGGTTCTTTTTGTCAAGACCGACCTGTCCGGTGCCCTGAATGAACTGCAGGA
CGAGGCAGCGCGGCTATCGTGGCTGGCCACGACGGGCGTTCCTTGCGCAGCTGTGCTCGACGTTGTCACT
GAAGCGGGAAGGGACTGGCTGCTATTGGGCGAAGTGCCGGGGCAGGATCTCCTGTCATCTCACCTTGCTC
CTGCCGAGAAAGTATCCATCATGGCTGATGCAATGCGGCGGCTGCATACGCTTGATCCGGCTACCTGCCC
ATTCGACCACCAAGCGAAACATCGCATCGAGCGAGCACGTACTCGGATGGAAGCCGGTCTTGTCGATCAG
GATGATCTGGACGAAGAGCATCAGGGGCTCGCGCCAGCCGAACTGTTCGCCAGGCTCAAGGCGCGCATGC
CCGACGGCGAGGATCTCGTCGTGACCCATGGCGATGCCTGCTTGCCGAATATCATGGTGGAAAATGGCCG
CTTTTCTGGATTCATCGACTGTGGCCGGCTGGGTGTGGCCGACCGCTATCAGGACATAGCGTTGGCTACC
CGTGATATTGCTGAAGAGCTTGGCGGCGAATGGGCTGACCGCTTCCTCGTGCTTTACGGTATCGCCGCTC
CCGATTCGCAGCGCATCGCCTTCTATCGCCTTCTTGACGAGTTCTTCTGATTCGAACATCGTGGGGAGCT
GGGGGAGGGGAGGTCTGTTACTGAAAGATGAACCAACTTAGTAACTGTTTAAACAAAGAAACCACATTTT
TAAAATTACCTTGTGGCAGAGAACTAAAAAGCTTTGTGTTCTTCAGGGTGGGTGGCAGGGGGATATAGTG
AGGGTGGACCAGGGAGAATGACCATAGGGCACTAAGTAAGGCTGGGATTGGATCAGCAGAAATCCAACCC
TCTAACCTTAGGGTAGGGAGTGCTAAGGATCTGGGGAAACCATGGGCTGGGAAGCTGCTCTTGCTCTCCT
CGTGTCTGCTGTTTTTTTCCCTTGGTGTACTATACAGAGGCCAGATGTTGGCACCACCTCTCCAGGAGGA
TTGGAAAGGAGGAGTAAAGGATTCTGATTTGATTGATGATTCCAGTGCATCCCCAATCCCACCATCTTAC
CTGGAATATAAGGCTGCCTTGTACCCCTTTTCTGAGCACAAGTCTGTGCGTAATGCAACTGACTCTCTTA
CTTTTTTCTTAGTAACTGATCATTTCCTAGACAACCAAGATTCTCAATAAGTCCCAGTCTCATCACAAAT
ATTAATATTTCCTTTTCCTCATACCAACTTGACTATGTTTCACCCGCTTCATGACTAAATCACAGGTGGC
AGAATTTTTCAGTTCTTTTTTTTTCTTGGAAAGTCCTCTCCACTGACTGTAGCCTCCAATTCACTGGCCG
TCGTTCACTGGCCGTCGTTTTACAACGTCGTGACTGGGAAAACCCTGGCGTTACCCAACTTAATCGCCTT
GCAGCACATCCCCCTTTCGCCAGCTGGCGTAATAGCGAAGAGGCCCGCACCGATCGCCCTTCCCAACAGT
TGCGCAGCCTGAATGGCGAATGCGATTTATTCAACAAAGCCGCCGTCCCGTCAAGTCAGCGTAATGCTCT
GCCAGTGTTACAACCAATTAACCAATTCTGATTAGAAAAACTCATCGAGCATCAAATGAAACTGCAATAT
ATTCATATCAGGATTATCAATACCATATTTTTGAAAAAGCCGTTTCTGTAATGAAGGAGAAAACTCACCG
AGGCAGTTCCATAGGATGGCAAGATCCTGGTATCGGTCTGCGATTCCGACTCGTCCAACATCAATACAAC
CTATTAATTTCCCCTCGTCAAAAATAAGGTTATCAAGTGAGAAATCACCATGAGTGACGACTGAATCCGG
TGAGAATGGCAAAAGCTTATGCATTTCTTTCCAGACTTGTTCAACAGGCCAGCCATTACGCTCGTCATCA
AAATCACTCGCATCAACCAAACCGTTATTCATTCGTGATTGCGCCTGAGCGAGACGAAATACGCGATCGC
TGTTAAAAGGACAATTACAAACAGGAATCGAATGCAACCGGCGCAGGAACACTGCCAGCGCATCAACAAT
ATTTTCACCTGAATCAGGATATTCTTCTAATACCTGGAATGCTGTTTTCCCGGGGATCGCAGTGGTGAGT
AACCATGCATCATCAGGAGTACGGATAAAATGCTTGATGGTCGGAAGAGGCATAAATTCCGTCAGCCAGT
TTAGTCTGACCATCTCATCTGTAACATCATTGGCAACGCTACCTTTGCCATGTTTCAGAAACAACTCTGG
CGCATCGGGCTTCCCATACAATCGATAGATTGTCGCACCTGATTGCCCGACATTATCGCGAGCCCATTTA
TACCCATATAAATCAGCATCCATGTTGGAATTTAATCGCGGCTTCGAGCAAGACGTTTCCCGTTGAATAT
GGCTCATAACACCCCTTGTATTACTGTTTATGTAAGCAGACAGTTTTATTGTTCATGATGATATATTTTT
ATCTTGTGCAATGTAACATCAGAGATTTTGAGACACAACGTGGCTTTGTTGAATAAATCGAACTTTTGCT
GAGTTGAAGGATCAGATCACGCATCTTCCCGACAACGCAGACCGTTCCGTGGCAAAGCAAAAGTTCAAAA
TCACCAACTGGTCCACCTACAACAAAGCTCTCATCAACCGTGGCTCCCTCACTTTCTGGCTGGATGATGG
GGCGATTCAGGCCTGGTATGAGTCAGCAACACCTTCTTCACG
